>Addgene plasmid #51339 | 3LMK | depositor partial sequence | sequence record 78241 | Insert sequence
GGGAGTGCACAGTCCAGTGAGAGGAGGGTGGTGGCTCACATGCCGGGTGACATCATTATTGGAGCTCTCT
TTTCTGTTCATCACCAGCCTACTGTGGACAAAGTTCATGAGAGGAAGTGTGGGGCGGTCCGTGAACAGTA
TGGCATTCAGAGAGTGGAGGCCATGCTGCATACCCTGGAAAGGATCAATTCAGACCCCACACTCTTGCCC
AACATCACACTGGGCTGTGAGATAAGGGACTCCTGCTGGCATTCGGCTGTGGCCCTAGAGCAGAGCATTG
AGTTCATAAGAGATTCCCTCATTTCTTCAGAAGAGGAAGAAGGCTTGGTACGCTGTGTGGATGGCTCCTC
CTCTTCCTTCCGCTCCAAGAAGCCCATAGTAGGGGTCATTGGGCCTGGCTCCAGTTCTGTAGCCATTCAG
GTCCAGAATTTGCTCCAGCTTTTCAACATACCTCAGATTGCTTACTCAGCAACCAGCATGGATCTGAGTG
ACAAGACTCTGTTCAAATATTTCATGAGGGTTGTGCCTTCAGATGCTCAGCAGGCAAGGGCCATGGTGGA
CATAGTGAAGAGGTACAACTGGACCTATGTATCAGCCGTGCACACAGAAGGCAACTATGGAGAAAGTGGG
ATGGAAGCCTTCAAAGATATGTCAGCGAAGGAAGGGATTTCGATCGCCCACTCTTACAAAATCTACAGTA
ATGCAGGGGAGCAGAGCTTTGATAAGCTGCTGAAGAAGCTCACAAGTCACTTGCCCAAGGCCCGGGTGGT
GGCCTGCTTCTGTGAGGGCATGACGGTGAGAGGTCTGCTGATGGCCATGAGGCGCCTGGGTCTAGCGGGA
GAATTTCTGCTTCTGGGCAGTGATGGCTGGGCTGACAGGTATGATGTGACAGATGGATATCAGCGAGAAG
CTGTTGGTGGCATCACAATCAAGCTCCAATCTCCCGATGTCAAGTGGTTTGATGATTATTATCTGAAGCT
CCGGCCAGAAACAAACCACCGAAACCCTTGGTTTCAAGAATTTTGGCAGCATCGTTTTCAGTGCCGACTG
GAAGGGTTTCCACAGGAGAACAGCAAATACAACAAGACTTGCAATAGTTCTCTGACTCTGAAAACACATC
ATGTTCAGGATTCCAAAATGGGATTTGTGATCAACGCCATCTATTCGATGGCCTATGGGCTCCACAACAT
GCAGATGTCCCTCTGCCCAGGCTATGCAGGACTCTGTGATGCCATGAAGCCAATTGATGGACGGAAACTT
TTGGAGTCCCTGATGAAAACCAATTTTACTGGGGTTTCTGGAGATACGATCCTATTCGATGAGAATGGAG
ACTCTCCAGGAAGGTATGAAATAATGAATTTCAAGGAAATGGGAAAAGATTACTTTGATTATATCAACGT
TGGAAGTTGGGACAATGGAGAATTAAAAATGGATGATGATGAAGTATGGTCCAAGAAAAGCAAC
