>Addgene plasmid #51339 | 3LMK | addgene partial sequence | sequence record 79949 | polyhedrin-fwd
AAAAAACCTATAAATATTCCGGATTATTCATACCGTCCCACCATCGGGCGCGGATCTCGGTCCGAAACCA
TGAAATTCTTAGTCAACGTTGCCCTTGTTTTTATGGTCGTATACATTTCTTACATCTATGCGGCCGCTCC
GGAACATCACCATCACCATCACGATTACGATATCCCAACGACCGAAAACCTGTATTTTCAGGGCGCCATG
GATGGGAGTGCACAGTCCAGTGAGAGGAGGGTGGTGGCTCACATGCCGGGTGACATCATTATTGGAGCTC
TCTTTTCTGTTCATCACCAGCCTACTGTGGACAAAGTTCATGAGAGGAAGTGTGGGGCGGTCCGTGAACA
GTATGGCATTCAGAGAGTGGAGGCCATGCTGCATACCCTGGAAAGGATCAATTCAGACCCCACACTCTTG
CCCAACATCACACTGGGCTGTGAGATAAGGGACTCCTGCTGGCATTCGGCTGTGGCCCTAGAGCAGAGCA
TTGAGTTCATAAGAGATTCCCTCATTTCTTCAGAAGAGGAAGAAGGCTTGGTACGCTGTGTGGATGGCTC
CTCCTCTTCCTTCCGCTCCAAGAAGCCCATAGTAGGGGTCATTGGGCCTGGCTCCAGTTCTGTAGCCATT
CAGGTCCAGAATTTGCTCCAGCTTTTCAACATACCTCAGATTGCTTACTCAGCAACCAGCATGGATCTGA
GTGACAAGACTCTGTTCAAATATTTCATGAGGGTTGTGCCTTCAGATGCTCAGCAGGCAAGGGCCATGGT
GGACATAGTGAAGAGGTACAACTGGACCTATGTATCA
