[The description below was written by a language model from this plasmid's Addgene catalogue record.]
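Description:
3LMK is a baculovirus expression construct built on the pFHMSP-LIC-N backbone, a vector designed for ligation independent cloning, which was the method used to introduce the insert. In bacteria it is maintained as a high-copy plasmid under ampicillin selection. The record does not name the origin of replication, and it gives no feature table, so elements typical of baculovirus vectors, such as recombination or transposition sequences, cannot be confirmed from the available information.

The insert is a truncated form of GRM5, the gene encoding metabotropic glutamate receptor 5, a class C G protein-coupled receptor. The truncation boundaries are referred to comments that are not included in the record, so the exact residues retained are not stated, nor is the species of origin. The protein carries an N-terminal His tag, which allows purification by immobilised metal affinity chromatography. The catalogue lists T7 as the promoter and T7 and T7-terminator as the sequencing primer sites. This sits oddly with the baculovirus vector type, since insect-cell expression normally relies on a viral late promoter such as polyhedrin; the record does not resolve this, and the T7 entry may reflect the flanking primer sites rather than the element that drives expression in insect cells.

The construct name has the format of a structure database identifier, and together with the truncated, His-tagged design this suggests production of a defined receptor fragment as recombinant protein for purification and structural or biochemical study, although the record does not state a purpose explicitly.
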