Addgene plasmid #51339: 3LMK
Depositing lab: Cheryl Arrowsmith. Depositing organization: University of Toronto.
Backbone
  Vector backbone: pFHMSP-LIC-N
  Vector type: baculovirus expression
Growth in bacteria
  Bacterial resistance: Ampicillin, 100 μg/mL
  Growth temperature: 37°C
  Growth strain: DH5alpha
  Copy number: High Copy
Gene/Insert
  Gene/Insert name: 3LMK (alt name: GRM5)
  Mutation: Truncation: See Comments
  Promoter: T7
  Tag / fusion protein: His (N terminal on insert)
  Cloning method: Ligation Independent Cloning
  Sequencing primers: 5′ T7; 3′ T7-term
Terms and licenses: Academic/Nonprofit Terms; Industry Terms
How to cite: 3LMK was a gift from Cheryl Arrowsmith (Addgene plasmid # 51339 ; http://n2t.net/addgene:51339 ; RRID:Addgene_51339)
